Addgene plasmid #191121: prCAG-MS2
Purpose: Transcription of 47xCAG and 12xMS2 repeats from a tetracycline-inducible promoter
Depositing lab: Ariel Lindner. Depositing organization: INSERM U1284, Center for Research and Interdisciplinarity (CRI). Publication: Spatial engineering of E. coli with addressable phase-separated RNAs. Guo H, Ryan JC, Song X, Mallet A, Zhang M, Pabst V, Decrulle AL, Ejsmont P, Wintermute EH, Lindner AB. Cell. 2022 Sep 29;185(20):3823-3837.e23. doi: 10.1016/j.cell.2022.09.016. PubMed 36179672.
Backbone
  Vector backbone: pHR-Tre3G-47xCAG-12xMS2
  Backbone size w/o insert (bp): 3287
  Total vector size (bp): 4103
  Vector type: Synthetic Biology
Growth in bacteria
  Bacterial resistance: Chloramphenicol, 25 μg/mL
  Growth temperature: 37°C
  Growth strain: NEB Stable
  Copy number: Unknown
Gene/Insert 1
  Gene/Insert name: rCAG (alt names: rCAGx47; CAG; CAGx47)
  Species: Synthetic
  Insert size (bp): 141
  Promoter: Tet
  Cloning method: Unknown
  Sequencing primers: 5′ AGGCTGCTCTACACCTAGCT
Gene/Insert 2
  Gene/Insert name: MS2 (alt name: MS2x12)
  Species: Synthetic
  Insert size (bp): 603
Terms and licenses: Academic/Nonprofit Terms; Industry Terms: Not Available to Industry
How to cite: prCAG-MS2 was a gift from Ariel Lindner (Addgene plasmid # 191121 ; http://n2t.net/addgene:191121 ; RRID:Addgene_191121)
