[The description below was written by a language model from this plasmid's Addgene catalogue record and pLannotate feature annotations shown in this document.]
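Description:
prCAG-MS2 is a small (about 4.1 kb) synthetic-biology plasmid for expressing a non-coding repeat RNA in E. coli. It replicates from the medium-copy p15A origin, which is compatible with ColE1-type plasmids and so allows co-transformation with partner constructs. Selection is by chloramphenicol, through a cat gene driven by its own promoter and followed by the lambda t0 terminator. A short fragment annotated as RSF ori lies next to p15A and is probably a homology hit, not a second functional origin. The catalogue gives the copy number as unknown and lists a repeat-tolerant cloning strain for propagation, in keeping with the highly repetitive insert.

The payload is one transcription unit under tetracycline control. A Tn10 TetR repressor gene is encoded divergently from the overlapping tetR/tetA promoter region. Transcription of the insert is therefore repressed until a tetracycline-class inducer releases TetR from its operators. The transcript carries 47 CAG triplet repeats (141 bp; not annotated in the feature table, but presumably located between the promoter and the first stem loop) followed by twelve MS2 stem loops, each a binding site for the bacteriophage MS2 coat protein. Downstream sit a WPRE and pBluescript polylinker fragments, apparently carried over from the lentiviral source construct pHR-Tre3G-47xCAG-12xMS2. The rrnB T1 and T7Te terminators then end transcription.

According to the associated publication title, the plasmid was built for spatial engineering of E. coli with addressable phase-separated RNAs. In that scheme the CAG repeats would drive RNA condensation, while the MS2 array would serve as a handle for recruiting coat-protein fusions, which this plasmid does not encode.
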