Features (pLannotate 1.2.2; 24 found; start..end, strand, type, name):
    214..232     +  misc_RNA       MS2 stem loop: stem loop that binds the bacteriophage MS2 coat protein
    253..271     +  misc_RNA       MS2 stem loop: stem loop that binds the bacteriophage MS2 coat protein
    323..341     +  misc_RNA       MS2 stem loop: stem loop that binds the bacteriophage MS2 coat protein
    362..380     +  misc_RNA       MS2 stem loop: stem loop that binds the bacteriophage MS2 coat protein
    432..450     +  misc_RNA       MS2 stem loop: stem loop that binds the bacteriophage MS2 coat protein
    471..489     +  misc_RNA       MS2 stem loop: stem loop that binds the bacteriophage MS2 coat protein
    541..559     +  misc_RNA       MS2 stem loop: stem loop that binds the bacteriophage MS2 coat protein
    580..598     +  misc_RNA       MS2 stem loop: stem loop that binds the bacteriophage MS2 coat protein
    650..668     +  misc_RNA       MS2 stem loop: stem loop that binds the bacteriophage MS2 coat protein
    689..707     +  misc_RNA       MS2 stem loop: stem loop that binds the bacteriophage MS2 coat protein
    759..777     +  misc_RNA       MS2 stem loop: stem loop that binds the bacteriophage MS2 coat protein
    798..816     +  misc_RNA       MS2 stem loop: stem loop that binds the bacteriophage MS2 coat protein
    904..922     +  misc_feature   MCS (fragment): pBluescript multiple cloning site
    922..1510    +  misc_feature   WPRE: woodchuck hepatitis virus posttranscriptional regulatory element
   1511..1531    +  misc_feature   MCS (fragment): pBluescript multiple cloning site
   1549..1620    +  terminator     rrnB T1 terminator: transcription terminator T1 from the E. coli rrnB gene
   1636..1663    +  terminator     T7Te terminator: phage T7 early transcription terminator
   1682..1737    -  rep_origin     RSF ori (fragment): Plasmids containing the RSF 1030 origin of replication can be propagated in E. coli cells that contain additional plasmids with compatible origins.
   1825..2370    -  rep_origin     p15A ori: Plasmids containing the medium-copy-number p15A origin of replication can be propagated in E. coli cells that contain a second plasmid with the ColE1 origin.
   2484..2578    -  terminator     lambda t0 terminator: transcription terminator from phage lambda
   2602..3258    -  CDS            cat: CAT_ECOLX - Experimental evidence at protein level: Swiss-Prot protein existence level 1. This enzyme is an effector of chloramphenicol resistance in bacteria. From Escherichia coli. This protein is used as a marker in many commonly used cloning vectors, such as pACYC184.
   3259..3361    -  promoter       cat promoter: promoter of the E. coli cat gene encoding chloramphenicol acetyltransferase
   3391..4014    -  CDS            TetR: tetracycline repressor TetR; tetR from transposon Tn10; TetR binds to the tetracycline operator tetO to inhibit transcription. This inhibition can be relieved by adding tetracycline or doxycycline.
   4033..4088    +  promoter       tetR/tetA promoters: tetR; overlapping promoters for bacterial tetR and tetA
>Addgene plasmid #191121 | prCAG-MS2 | addgene full sequence | sequence record 455420 | Addgene Long Read Sequencing Result
CAGCAGCAGCAGCAGCAGCAGCAGCAGCAGCAGCAGCAGCAGCAGCAGCAGCAGCAGCAGCAGCAGCAGC
AGCAGCAGCAGCAGCAGCAGCAGCAGCAGCAGCAGCAGCAGCAGCAGCAGCAGCAGCAGCAGCAGCAGCA
GAGACGGAGCTCGTCGACGCGGCCGCAAGCTTGGTACCGAGCTCGGATCCTAAGGTACCTAATTGCCTAG
AAAACATGAGGATCACCCATGTCTGCAGGTCGACTCTAGAAAACATGAGGATCACCCATGTCTGCAGTAT
TCCCGGGTTCATTAGATCCTAAGGTACCTAATTGCCTAGAAAACATGAGGATCACCCATGTCTGCAGGTC
GACTCTAGAAAACATGAGGATCACCCATGTCTGCAGTATTCCCGGGTTCATTAGATCCTAAGGTACCTAA
TTGCCTAGAAAACATGAGGATCACCCATGTCTGCAGGTCGACTCCAGAAAACATGAGGATCACCCATGTC
TGCAGTATTCCCGGGTTCATTAGATCCTAAGGTACCTAATTGCCTAGAAAACATGAGGATCACCCATGTC
TGCAGGTCGACTCTAGAAAACATGAGGATCACCCATGTCTGCAGTATTCCCGGGTTCATTAGATCCTAAG
GTACCTAATTGCCTAGAAAACATGAGGATCACCCATGTCTGCAGGTCGACTCTAGAAAACATGAGGATCA
CCCATGTCTGCAGTATTCCCGGGTTCATTAGATCCTAAGGTACCTAATTGCCTAGAAAACATGAGGATCA
CCCATGTCTGCAGGTCGACTCCAGAAAACATGAGGATCACCCATGTCTGCAGTATTCCCGGGTTCATTAG
ATCTGCGCGCGATCGATATCAGCGCTTTAAATTTGCGCATGCTAGTGTAAGGCATGCAAGCTTGATATCA
AGCTTATCGATAATCAACCTCTGGATTACAAAATTTGTGAAAGATTGACTGGTATTCTTAACTATGTTGC
TCCTTTTACGCTATGTGGATACGCTGCTTTAATGCCTTTGTATCATGCTATTGCTTCCCGTATGGCTTTC
ATTTTCTCCTCCTTGTATAAATCCTGGTTGCTGTCTCTTTATGAGGAGTTGTGGCCCGTTGTCAGGCAAC
GTGGCGTGGTGTGCACTGTGTTTGCTGACGCAACCCCCACTGGTTGGGGCATTGCCACCACCTGTCAGCT
CCTTTCCGGGACTTTCGCTTTCCCCCTCCCTATTGCCACGGCGGAACTCATCGCCGCCTGCCTTGCCCGC
TGCTGGACAGGGGCTCGGCTGTTGGGCACTGACAATTCCGTGGTGTTGTCGGGGAAATCATCGTCCTTTC
CTTGGCTGCTCGCCTGTGTTGCCACCTGGATTCTGCGCGGGACGTCCTTCTGCTACGTCCCTTCGGCCCT
CAATCCAGCGGACCTTCCTTCCCGCGGCCTGCTGCCGGCTCTGCGGCCTCTTCCGCGTCTTCGCCTTCGC
CCTCAGACGAGTCGGATCTCCCTTTGGGCCGCCTCCCCGCATCGATACCGTCGACCTCGAGTAAGGATCT
CCAGGCATCAAATAAAACGAAAGGCTCAGTCGAAAGACTGGGCCTTTCGTTTTATCTGTTGTTTGTCGGT
GAACGCTCTCTACTAGAGTCACACTGGCTCACCTTCGGGTGGGCCTTTCTGCGTTTATACCTAGGGATAT
ATTCCGCTTCCTCGCTCACTGACTCGCTACGCTCGGTCGTTCGACTGCGGCGAGCGGAAATGGCTTACGA
ACGGGGCGGAGATTTCCTGGAAGATGCCAGGAAGATACTTAACAGGGAAGTGAGAGGGCCGCGGCAAAGC
CGTTTTTCCATAGGCTCCGCCCCCCTGACAAGCATCACGAAATCTGACGCTCAAATCAGTGGTGGCGAAA
CCCGACAGGACTATAAAGATACCAGGCGTTTCCCCCTGGCGGCTCCCTCGTGCGCTCTCCTGTTCCTGCC
TTTCGGTTTACCGGTGTCATTCCGCTGTTATGGCCGCGTTTGTCTCATTCCACGCCTGACACTCAGTTCC
GGGTAGGCAGTTCGCTCCAAGCTGGACTGTATGCACGAACCCCCCGTTCAGTCCGACCGCTGCGCCTTAT
CCGGTAACTATCGTCTTGAGTCCAACCCGGAAAGACATGCAAAAGCACCACTGGCAGCAGCCACTGGTAA
TTGATTTAGAGGAGTTAGTCTTGAAGTCATGCGCCGGTTAAGGCTAAACTGAAAGGACAAGTTTTGGTGA
CTGCGCTCCTCCAAGCCAGTTACCTCGGTTCAAAGAGTTGGTAGCTCAGAGAACCTTCGAAAAACCGCCC
TGCAAGGCGGTTTTTTCGTTTTCAGAGCAAGAGATTACGCGCAGACCAAAACGATCTCAAGAAGATCATC
TTATTAATCAGATAAAATATTTCTAGATTTCAGTGCAATTTATCTCTTCAAATGTAGCACCTGAAGTCAG
CCCCATACGATATAAGTTGTTACTAGTGCTTGGATTCTCACCAATAAAAAACGCCCGGCGGCAACCGAGC
GTTCTGAACAAATCCAGATGGAGTTCTGAGGTCATTACTGGATCTATCAACAGGAGTCCAAGCGAGCTCG
ATATCAAATTACGCCCCGCCCTGCCACTCATCGCAGTACTGTTGTAATTCATTAAGCATTCTGCCGACAT
GGAAGCCATCACAAACGGCATGATGAACCTGAATCGCCAGCGGCATCAGCACCTTGTCGCCTTGCGTATA
ATATTTGCCCATGGTGAAAACGGGGGCGAAGAAGTTGTCCATATTGGCCACGTTTAAATCAAAACTGGTG
AAACTCACCCAGGGATTGGCTGAGACGAAAAACATATTCTCAATAAACCCTTTAGGGAAATAGGCCAGGT
TTTCACCGTAACACGCCACATCTTGCGAATATATGTGTAGAAACTGCCGGAAATCGTCGTGGTATTCACT
CCAGAGCGATGAAAACGTTTCAGTTTGCTCATGGAAAACGGTGTAACAAGGGTGAACACTATCCCATATC
ACCAGCTCACCGTCTTTCATTGCCATACGAAATTCCGGATGAGCATTCATCAGGCGGGCAAGAATGTGAA
TAAAGGCCGGATAAAACTTGTGCTTATTTTTCTTTACGGTCTTTAAAAAGGCCGTAATATCCAGCTGAAC
GGTCTGGTTATAGGTACATTGAGCAACTGACTGAAATGCCTCAAAATGTTCTTTACGATGCCATTGGGAT
ATATCAACGGTGGTATATCCAGTGATTTTTTTCTCCATTTTAGCTTCCTTAGCTCCTGAAAATCTCGATA
ACTCAAAAAATACGCCCGGTAGTGATCTTATTTCATTATGGTGAAAGTTGGAACCTCTTACGTGCCGATC
AACGTCTCATTTTCGCCAGATATCGACGTCTTAAGACCCACTTTCACATTTAAGTTGTTTTTCTAATCCG
CATATGATCAATTCAAGGCCGAATAAGAAGGCTGGCTCTGCACCTTGGTGATCAAATAATTCGATAGCTT
GTCGTAATAATGGCGGCATACTATCAGTAGTAGGTGTTTCCCTTTCTTCTTTAGCGACTTGATGCTCTTG
ATCTTCCAATACGCAACCTAAAGTAAAATGCCCCACAGCGCTGAGTGCATATAATGCATTCTCTAGTGAA
AAACCTTGTTGGCATAAAAAGGCTAATTGATTTTCGAGAGTTTCATACTGTTTTTCTGTAGGCCGTGTAC
CTAAATGTACTTTTGCTCCATCGCGATGACTTAGTAAAGCACATCTAAAACTTTTAGCGTTATTACGTAA
AAAATCTTGCCAGCTTTCCCCTTCTAAAGGGCAAAAGTGAGTATGGTGCCTATCTAACATCTCAATGGCT
AAGGCGTCGAGCAAAGCCCGCTTATTTTTTACATGCCAATACAATGTAGGCTGCTCTACACCTAGCTTCT
GGGCGAGTTTACGGGTTGTTAAACCTTCGATTCCGACCTCATTAAGCAGCTCTAATGCGCTGTTAATCAC
TTTACTTTTATCTAATCTAGACATCATTAATTCCTAATTTTTGTTGACACTCTATCGTTGATAGAGTTAT
TTTACCACTCCCTATCAGTGATAGAGAAAAGAATTCGGTCTCA
