Features (pLannotate 1.2.2; 24 found; start..end, strand, type, name):
    214..232     +  misc_RNA       MS2 stem loop: stem loop that binds the bacteriophage MS2 coat protein
    253..271     +  misc_RNA       MS2 stem loop: stem loop that binds the bacteriophage MS2 coat protein
    323..341     +  misc_RNA       MS2 stem loop: stem loop that binds the bacteriophage MS2 coat protein
    362..380     +  misc_RNA       MS2 stem loop: stem loop that binds the bacteriophage MS2 coat protein
    432..450     +  misc_RNA       MS2 stem loop: stem loop that binds the bacteriophage MS2 coat protein
    471..489     +  misc_RNA       MS2 stem loop: stem loop that binds the bacteriophage MS2 coat protein
    541..559     +  misc_RNA       MS2 stem loop: stem loop that binds the bacteriophage MS2 coat protein
    580..598     +  misc_RNA       MS2 stem loop: stem loop that binds the bacteriophage MS2 coat protein
    650..668     +  misc_RNA       MS2 stem loop: stem loop that binds the bacteriophage MS2 coat protein
    689..707     +  misc_RNA       MS2 stem loop: stem loop that binds the bacteriophage MS2 coat protein
    759..777     +  misc_RNA       MS2 stem loop: stem loop that binds the bacteriophage MS2 coat protein
    798..816     +  misc_RNA       MS2 stem loop: stem loop that binds the bacteriophage MS2 coat protein
    904..922     +  misc_feature   MCS (fragment): pBluescript multiple cloning site
    922..1510    +  misc_feature   WPRE: woodchuck hepatitis virus posttranscriptional regulatory element
   1511..1531    +  misc_feature   MCS (fragment): pBluescript multiple cloning site
   1549..1620    +  terminator     rrnB T1 terminator: transcription terminator T1 from the E. coli rrnB gene
   1636..1663    +  terminator     T7Te terminator: phage T7 early transcription terminator
   1682..1737    -  rep_origin     RSF ori (fragment): Plasmids containing the RSF 1030 origin of replication can be propagated in E. coli cells that contain additional plasmids with compatible origins.
   1825..2370    -  rep_origin     p15A ori: Plasmids containing the medium-copy-number p15A origin of replication can be propagated in E. coli cells that contain a second plasmid with the ColE1 origin.
   2484..2578    -  terminator     lambda t0 terminator: transcription terminator from phage lambda
   2602..3258    -  CDS            cat: CAT_ECOLX - Experimental evidence at protein level: Swiss-Prot protein existence level 1. This enzyme is an effector of chloramphenicol resistance in bacteria. From Escherichia coli. This protein is used as a marker in many commonly used cloning vectors, such as pACYC184.
   3259..3361    -  promoter       cat promoter: promoter of the E. coli cat gene encoding chloramphenicol acetyltransferase
   3391..4014    -  CDS            TetR: tetracycline repressor TetR; tetR from transposon Tn10; TetR binds to the tetracycline operator tetO to inhibit transcription. This inhibition can be relieved by adding tetracycline or doxycycline.
   4033..4088    +  promoter       tetR/tetA promoters: tetR; overlapping promoters for bacterial tetR and tetA
>Addgene plasmid #191121 | prCAG-MS2 Sequencing Result | analyzer sequence | sequence record 382568
CAGCAGCAGCAGCAGCAGCAGCAGCAGCAGCAGCAGCAGCAGCAGCAGCAGCAGCAGCAGCAGCAGCAGC
AGCAGCAGCAGCAGCAGCAGCAGCAGCAGCAGCAGCAGCAGCAGCAGCAGCAGCAGCAGCAGCAGCAGCA
GAGACGGAGCTCGTCGACGCGGCCGCAAGCTTGGTACCGAGCTCGGATCCTAAGGTACCTAATTGCCTAG
AAAACATGAGGATCACCCATGTCTGCAGGTCGACTCTAGAAAACATGAGGATCACCCATGTCTGCAGTAT
TCCCGGGTTCATTAGATCCTAAGGTACCTAATTGCCTAGAAAACATGAGGATCACCCATGTCTGCAGGTC
GACTCTAGAAAACATGAGGATCACCCATGTCTGCAGTATTCCCGGGTTCATTAGATCCTAAGGTACCTAA
TTGCCTAGAAAACATGAGGATCACCCATGTCTGCAGGTCGACTCTAGAAAACATGAGGATCACCCATGTC
TGCAGTATTCCCGGGTTCATTAGATCCTAAGGTACCTAATTGCCTAGAAAACATGAGGATCACCCATGTC
TGCAGGTCGACTCTAGAAAACATGAGGATCACCCATGTCTGCAGTATTCCCGGGTTCATTAGATCCTAAG
GTACCTAATTGCCTAGAAAACATGAGGATCACCCATGTCTGCAGGTCGACTCTAGAAAACATGAGGATCA
CCCATGTCTGCAGTATTCCCGGGTTCATTAGATCCTAAGGTACCTAATTGCCTAGAAAACATGAGGATCA
CCCATGTCTGCAGGTCGACTCCAGAAAACATGAGGATCACCCATGTCTGCAGTATTCCCGGGTTCATTAG
ATCTGCGCGCGATCGATATCAGCGCTTTAAATTTGCGCATGCTAGTGTAAGGCATGCAAGCTTGATATCA
AGCTTATCGATAATCAACCTCTGGATTACAAAATTTGTGAAAGATTGACTGGTATTCTTAACTATGTTGC
TCCTTTTACGCTATGTGGATACGCTGCTTTAATGCCTTTGTATCATGCTATTGCTTCCCGTATGGCTTTC
ATTTTCTCCTCCTTGTATAAATCCTGGTTGCTGTCTCTTTATGAGGAGTTGTGGCCCGTTGTCAGGCAAC
GTGGCGTGGTGTGCACTGTGTTTGCTGACGCAACCCCCACTGGTTGGGGCATTGCCACCACCTGTCAGCT
CCTTTCCGGGACTTTCGCTTTCCCCCTCCCTATTGCCACGGCGGAACTCATCGCCGCCTGCCTTGCCCGC
TGCTGGACAGGGGCTCGGCTGTTGGGCACTGACAATTCCGTGGTGTTGTCGGGGAAATCATCGTCCTTTC
CTTGGCTGCTCGCCTGTGTTGCCACCTGGATTCTGCGCGGGACGTCCTTCTGCTACGTCCCTTCGGCCCT
CAATCCAGCGGACCTTCCTTCCCGCGGCCTGCTGCCGGCTCTGCGGCCTCTTCCGCGTCTTCGCCTTCGC
CCTCAGACGAGTCGGATCTCCCTTTGGGCCGCCTCCCCGCATCGATACCGTCGACCTCGAGTAAGGATCT
CCAGGCATCAAATAAAACGAAAGGCTCAGTCGAAAGACTGGGCCTTTCGTTTTATCTGTTGTTTGTCGGT
GAACGCTCTCTACTAGAGTCACACTGGCTCACCTTCGGGTGGGCCTTTCTGCGTTTATACCTAGGGATAT
ATTCCGCTTCCTCGCTCACTGACTCGCTACGCTCGGTCGTTCGACTGCGGCGAGCGGAAATGGCTTACGA
ACGGGGCGGAGATTTCCTGGAAGATGCCAGGAAGATACTTAACAGGGAAGTGAGAGGGCCGCGGCAAAGC
CGTTTTTCCATAGGCTCCGCCCCCCTGACAAGCATCACGAAATCTGACGCTCAAATCAGTGGTGGCGAAA
CCCGACAGGACTATAAAGATACCAGGCGTTTCCCCCTGGCGGCTCCCTCGTGCGCTCTCCTGTTCCTGCC
TTTCGGTTTACCGGTGTCATTCCGCTGTTATGGCCGCGTTTGTCTCATTCCACGCCTGACACTCAGTTCC
GGGTAGGCAGTTCGCTCCAAGCTGGACTGTATGCACGAACCCCCCGTTCAGTCCGACCGCTGCGCCTTAT
CCGGTAACTATCGTCTTGAGTCCAACCCGGAAAGACATGCAAAAGCACCACTGGCAGCAGCCACTGGTAA
TTGATTTAGAGGAGTTAGTCTTGAAGTCATGCGCCGGTTAAGGCTAAACTGAAAGGACAAGTTTTGGTGA
CTGCGCTCCTCCAAGCCAGTTACCTCGGTTCAAAGAGTTGGTAGCTCAGAGAACCTTCGAAAAACCGCCC
TGCAAGGCGGTTTTTTCGTTTTCAGAGCAAGAGATTACGCGCAGACCAAAACGATCTCAAGAAGATCATC
TTATTAATCAGATAAAATATTTCTAGATTTCAGTGCAATTTATCTCTTCAAATGTAGCACCTGAAGTCAG
CCCCATACGATATAAGTTGTTACTAGTGCTTGGATTCTCACCAATAAAAAACGCCCGGCGGCAACCGAGC
GTTCTGAACAAATCCAGATGGAGTTCTGAGGTCATTACTGGATCTATCAACAGGAGTCCAAGCGAGCTCG
ATATCAAATTACGCCCCGCCCTGCCACTCATCGCAGTACTGTTGTAATTCATTAAGCATTCTGCCGACAT
GGAAGCCATCACAAACGGCATGATGAACCTGAATCGCCAGCGGCATCAGCACCTTGTCGCCTTGCGTATA
ATATTTGCCCATGGTGAAAACGGGGGCGAAGAAGTTGTCCATATTGGCCACGTTTAAATCAAAACTGGTG
AAACTCACCCAGGGATTGGCTGAGACGAAAAACATATTCTCAATAAACCCTTTAGGGAAATAGGCCAGGT
TTTCACCGTAACACGCCACATCTTGCGAATATATGTGTAGAAACTGCCGGAAATCGTCGTGGTATTCACT
CCAGAGCGATGAAAACGTTTCAGTTTGCTCATGGAAAACGGTGTAACAAGGGTGAACACTATCCCATATC
ACCAGCTCACCGTCTTTCATTGCCATACGAAATTCCGGATGAGCATTCATCAGGCGGGCAAGAATGTGAA
TAAAGGCCGGATAAAACTTGTGCTTATTTTTCTTTACGGTCTTTAAAAAGGCCGTAATATCCAGCTGAAC
GGTCTGGTTATAGGTACATTGAGCAACTGACTGAAATGCCTCAAAATGTTCTTTACGATGCCATTGGGAT
ATATCAACGGTGGTATATCCAGTGATTTTTTTCTCCATTTTAGCTTCCTTAGCTCCTGAAAATCTCGATA
ACTCAAAAAATACGCCCGGTAGTGATCTTATTTCATTATGGTGAAAGTTGGAACCTCTTACGTGCCGATC
AACGTCTCATTTTCGCCAGATATCGACGTCTTAAGACCCACTTTCACATTTAAGTTGTTTTTCTAATCCG
CATATGATCAATTCAAGGCCGAATAAGAAGGCTGGCTCTGCACCTTGGTGATCAAATAATTCGATAGCTT
GTCGTAATAATGGCGGCATACTATCAGTAGTAGGTGTTTCCCTTTCTTCTTTAGCGACTTGATGCTCTTG
ATCTTCCAATACGCAACCTAAAGTAAAATGCCCCACAGCGCTGAGTGCATATAATGCATTCTCTAGTGAA
AAACCTTGTTGGCATAAAAAGGCTAATTGATTTTCGAGAGTTTCATACTGTTTTTCTGTAGGCCGTGTAC
CTAAATGTACTTTTGCTCCATCGCGATGACTTAGTAAAGCACATCTAAAACTTTTAGCGTTATTACGTAA
AAAATCTTGCCAGCTTTCCCCTTCTAAAGGGCAAAAGTGAGTATGGTGCCTATCTAACATCTCAATGGCT
AAGGCGTCGAGCAAAGCCCGCTTATTTTTTACATGCCAATACAATGTAGGCTGCTCTACACCTAGCTTCT
GGGCGAGTTTACGGGTTGTTAAACCTTCGATTCCGACCTCATTAAGCAGCTCTAATGCGCTGTTAATCAC
TTTACTTTTATCTAATCTAGACATCATTAATTCCTAATTTTTGTTGACACTCTATCGTTGATAGAGTTAT
TTTACCACTCCCTATCAGTGATAGAGAAAAGAATTCGGTCTCA
